>Addgene plasmid #51288 | pBS-L1PA1-CH-mneo | addgene partial sequence | sequence record 79357 | CMV-F 5'-CGCAAATGGGCGGTAGGCGTG-3'
AGCTCGTTTAGTGAACCGTCAGATCTCTAGAAGCTGGGTACCAGCTGCTAGCTAAAACCACAAAGATGGG
CAAGAAGCAGAACCGCAAGACCGGCAACAGCAAGACCCAGAGCGCCAGCCCCCCCCCCNAGGAGCGCAGC
AGCAGCCCCGCCACCGAGCAGAGCTGGATGGAGAACGACTTCNACGAGCTGCGCGAGGAGGGNTTNCGCC
GCAGCAACTACAGCGAGCTGCGCGAGGACATCCAGACCAAGGGCAAGGAGGTGGAGAACTTCGAGAAGAA
CCTGGAGGAGTGNNTCNCCCGCNTCACCAACACCGAGAAGTGCCTGAAGGAGCTGATGGAGCTGAAGACC
AAGGNCCGCGAGCTGCGCGAGGAGTGCCGCAGCCTGNGCAGCCGCTGCGACCAGCTGGAGGAGCGCGTGA
GCGCAATGGAGGACGANATGAACGANATGAAGCGCGAGGGCAAGTTCCGCGAGAAGCGCATCAAGCGCAA
CGAGCAGAGCCTCCAGGAGATATGGGACTACGTGAAGCGCCCCAACCTGNGCCTGATCGGCGTGCCCGAN
AGCGACGTGGAGAACGGCACCNAGCTGGAGAACACCCTACAGGACATCATCCAGGAGAACTTCCCCAACC
TGGCCCGCCAGGCCAACGTGCAGATCCAGGAGATCCAGCGCACCCCCCAGCGCTACAGCAGCCGCCGCGC
CACCCCCCGCCACATCATCGTGCGCTTCACC
