>Addgene plasmid #51288 | pBS-L1PA1-CH-mneo | addgene partial sequence | sequence record 79620 | Neo-F 5'-CGTTGGCTACCCGTGATATT-3'
CGCTTCCTCGTGCTTTACGGTATCGCCGCTCCCGATTCGCAGCGCATCGCCTTCTATCGCCTTCTTGACG
AGTTCTTCTGAGGGGATCGGCAATAAAAAGACAGGAATAAAACGCACGGCCGGCCAGCTAGGAATTCTTA
GTTGCCGCCGATCAGGCTGAAGATCCGGTGCTTGGTCTTCTGCTCCTGGCTCAGCTTGCTCAGGATGATG
GTCTCCAGCTTCATCCAGGTGCCCACGAAGCTGATGAACTCGTCGTTCTTGATGGCGGCGTAGTACTCCA
TAGTGTAGATGTGCCACATCTTCTTGATCCAGTCGATCATGGTGGGGCACTTGGGCTGGTTCCAGGTCTT
GGCGATGGTGAACAGGGCGGCGATGAACATCCGGGTGCAGGTGTCCTTGTAGCAGCAGCTCTTGTACTCG
TTGGGGTAGATGCCCAGCAGGGGGATGGCGGGGTCGAAGGGGATCTCCAGCTCCAGGTCCCGCAGGAACC
GCCACACGCTCTTCCACAGGGGCTGCACCAGCTTGCAGTCCCACCAGCAGTGCAGCAGGGTGCCGATCTC
GCCGCAGCCCCGCCAGCATCGGTTGTTGCCGCTCTTCTTGATGATGGCCATCCGCACGGGGGTCAGGTGA
TACCGCATGGTGGTCTTGATCTGCATCTCCCGGATGGCCAGGCTGCTGCTGCACTTCTTCATGTGCTTCT
TGGCGGCGTAGATGTCCTCCTTGCTGAAGTGCCGGTTCATGTCCTTGGCCCACTTCTTGATGGGGTTGTT
GGTCTTCTTCTTGTAAATCTGCTTCAGCTCGTTGTAGATCCGGCTGATCAGGCCCTTGTCGCTGCTGTAG
GTGGCGAAAATCTTCTCCCAGGTGGTGGGCTGCCGG
