[The description below was written by a language model from this plasmid's Addgene catalogue record.]
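Description:
pBS-L1PA1-CH-mneo is a mammalian expression plasmid built on the pBluescript II backbone that carries a synthetic, retrotransposition-competent human LINE-1 element. It is propagated in E. coli under ampicillin selection. The insert consists of ORF1 and ORF2 of the human L1RP element, both fully codon optimized by synonymous substitutions toward optimal codons, leaving the nucleotide sequence about 75% identical to native L1RP. The two reading frames are separated by a 63 bp inter-ORF spacer that is 92% identical to the L1RP sequence, the differences having been introduced to create restriction sites for construction. Transcription of the L1 element is driven by a CMV promoter.

Downstream of the L1 coding sequence sits the mneoI retrotransposition indicator cassette. This is a neomycin resistance gene with its own SV40 promoter, placed in the antisense orientation relative to L1 and interrupted by an intron that lies in the L1 sense orientation. Transcripts from the SV40 promoter therefore cannot remove the intron, so the plasmid itself does not give a functional neo gene. Only the CMV-driven L1 transcript is spliced correctly. If that spliced RNA is reverse transcribed and integrated into the genome by the L1-encoded proteins, the new insertion carries an intact neo gene expressed from the SV40 promoter. G418-resistant colonies thus report completed retrotransposition events rather than simple transfection. The associated work concerns the functional modularity of primate and murine LINE-1 elements, consistent with use of this construct in cell-culture assays measuring L1 retrotransposition. No feature table was provided, so element positions and the polyadenylation signals are not stated.
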