Addgene plasmid #51288: pBS-L1PA1-CH-mneo
Purpose: contains the fully codon optimized ORF1 and ORF2 of the human L1RP
Depositing lab: Astrid Roy-Engel. Publication: Evolutionary conservation of the functional modularity of primate and murine LINE-1 elements. Wagstaff BJ, Barnerssoi M, Roy-Engel AM. PLoS One. 2011 May 10;6(5):e19672. doi: 10.1371/journal.pone.0019672. PubMed 21572950.
Backbone
  Vector backbone: pBluescript II
  Backbone manufacturer: Stratagene
  Vector type: Mammalian Expression
  Selectable markers: Neomycin (select with G418)
Growth in bacteria
  Bacterial resistance: Ampicillin, 100 μg/mL
  Growth temperature: 37°C
  Growth strain: DH5alpha
  Copy number: Unknown
Gene/Insert
  Gene/Insert name: L1 (alt names: L1RE1; Line1)
  Species: H. sapiens (human)
  Entrez Gene: L1RE1 (a.k.a. L1.2, LRE1)
  Promoter: CMV
  Tag / fusion protein: mneoI indicator cassette containing an inverted neomycin resistance gene (C terminal on insert)
  Cloning method: Unknown
  Sequencing primers: 5′ T7; 3′ SP6
Terms and licenses: Academic/Nonprofit Terms; Industry Terms: Not Available to Industry
Depositor comments: L1 is tagged with neoI indicator cassette containing an inverted neomycin resistance gene. The SV40 promoter (SV40p) drives transcription of the neomycin gene which is disrupted by an intron in the opposite orientation that renders it non-functional. The intron is only spliced out from tagged L1 transcripts generated by the CMV promoter. When retrotransposition of the spliced L1 RNA occurs, the new insert will contain a functional neo gene that is expressed from the SV40 promoter. The L1 open reading frames were codon optimized using Primo Optimum 3.4 (http://www.changbioscience.com/primo/pri​moo.html) which makes synonymous changes to optimal codons within the nucleotide sequence. A 63 bp inter-ORF with 92% sequence identity to L1RP was utilized for all constructs. Sequence changes to this region were generated to introduce restriction enzyme sites used for plasmid construction. The optimized nucleotide sequence is 74.9% identical to the sequence of L1RP.
How to cite: pBS-L1PA1-CH-mneo was a gift from Astrid Roy-Engel (Addgene plasmid # 51288 ; http://n2t.net/addgene:51288 ; RRID:Addgene_51288)
